Addgene plasmid #230844: pGH905
Purpose: Ef1a-PmCDA1-BE3-T2A-tagBFP-wPRE
Depositing lab: Gaelen Hess. Depositing organization: University of Wisconsin, Madison. Publication: Toward optimizing diversifying base editors for high-throughput mutational scanning studies. Schwartz CI, Abell NS, Li A, Aradhana, Tycko J, Truong A, Montgomery SB, Hess GT. Nucleic Acids Res. 2025 Jun 20;53(12):gkaf620. doi: 10.1093/nar/gkaf620. PubMed 40613705.
Backbone
  Vector backbone: pGH483
  Modifications to backbone: Inserted PmCDA1 instead of dCas9
  Vector type: Mammalian Expression, Lentiviral
  Selectable markers: tagBFP
Growth in bacteria
  Bacterial resistance: Ampicillin, 100 μg/mL
  Growth temperature: 37°C
  Growth strain: NEB Stable
  Copy number: High Copy
Gene/Insert
  Gene/Insert name: PmCDA1-BE3
Terms and licenses: Academic/Nonprofit Terms; Industry Terms: Not Available to Industry
Depositor comments: Please visit https://doi.org/10.1101/2024.11.18.621003 for the bioRxiv preprint.
How to cite: pGH905 was a gift from Gaelen Hess (Addgene plasmid # 230844 ; http://n2t.net/addgene:230844 ; RRID:Addgene_230844)
