[The description below was written by a language model from this plasmid's Addgene catalogue record and pLannotate feature annotations shown in this document.]
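Description:
pGH905 is a 15 kb lentiviral transfer plasmid for mammalian expression of a cytosine base editor built on the pGH483 backbone, in which PmCDA1 was inserted in place of the sequence the depositor lists as dCas9. It is propagated in E. coli through a high-copy ColE1/pUC-type origin with ampicillin resistance (AmpR). The backbone also carries an f1 origin and an SV40/EM7-driven BleoR cassette lying outside the viral genome. The lentiviral portion has a CMV enhancer/promoter fused to a truncated HIV-1 5' LTR, which drives genomic RNA production in packaging cells. This is followed by the Ψ packaging signal with a gag fragment, the RRE for Rev-dependent nuclear export, and the cPPT/CTS. Downstream of the payload are a WPRE, a second truncated LTR and a bGH polyadenylation signal.

The payload is a single EF-1α promoter-driven open reading frame. According to the purpose field it encodes PmCDA1-BE3-T2A-tagBFP. The feature table annotates the S. pyogenes Cas9 coding region, the phage PBS2 uracil glycosylase inhibitor (UGI) and TagBFP. The roughly 600 nt between the promoter and Cas9 is largely unannotated and presumably holds the PmCDA1 deaminase; the short "ABE(7.10)" hit just before Cas9 is probably shared linker sequence. In BE3-type designs the deaminase converts cytosine to uracil at the guide-targeted site, and UGI blocks uracil excision. The table does not state which Cas9 variant is present, nor does it annotate the T2A. The T2A would release TagBFP as a separate protein, which is the recorded marker for identifying transduced cells. No guide RNA cassette is annotated, so a guide must be supplied separately. The associated publication concerns optimizing diversifying base editors for high-throughput mutational scanning.
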