Features (pLannotate 1.2.2; 34 found; start..end, strand, type, name):
     31..83      -  misc_feature   bom (fragment): basis of mobility region from pBR322
    238..617     +  enhancer       CMV enhancer: human cytomegalovirus immediate early enhancer
    618..817     +  promoter       CMV promoter: human cytomegalovirus (CMV) immediate early promoter
    835..1015    +  LTR            5' LTR (truncated): truncated 5' long terminal repeat (LTR) from HIV-1
   1062..1187    +  misc_feature   HIV-1 Ψ: packaging signal of human immunodeficiency virus type 1
   1171..1534    +  CDS            HIV-1 gag (fragment): gag protein from human immunodeficiency virus 1; gag
   1680..1913    +  misc_feature   RRE: The Rev response element (RRE) of HIV-1 allows for Rev-dependent mRNA export from the nucleus to the cytoplasm.
   2290..2390    +  CDS            Rev (fragment): human immunodeficiency virus 1 (HIV-1) Rev protein; rev; enhances nuclear export of unspliced and incompletely spliced viral mRNAs
   2440..2557    +  misc_feature   cPPT/CTS: central polypurine tract and central termination sequence of HIV-1
   2614..2680    +  CDS            small t antigen (fragment): SV40 (simian virus 40) small t antigen
   2687..3865    +  promoter       EF-1α promoter: strong constitutive promoter for human elongation factor EF-1α
   4501..4549    +  CDS            ABE(7.10) (fragment): adenine base editor comprising wild-type E. coli TadA fused to the evolved TadA*(7.10) mutant (Gaudelli et al., 2017)
   4550..8650    +  CDS            Cas9: Cas9 (Csn1) endonuclease from the Streptococcus pyogenes Type II CRISPR/Cas system generates RNA-guided double strand breaks in DNA
   8663..8911    +  CDS            UGI: UNGI_BPPB2 - Experimental evidence at protein level: Swiss-Prot protein existence level 1. This protein binds specifically and reversibly to the host uracil-DNA glycosylase, preventing removal of uracil residues from PBS2 DNA by the host uracil-excision repair system. From Bacillus phage PBS2 (Bacteriophage PBS2).
   9005..9702    +  CDS            TagBFP (fragment): monomeric blue fluorescent protein mammalian codon-optimized
   9711..9732    +  misc_feature   MCS (fragment): pBluescript multiple cloning site
   9735..10323   +  misc_feature   WPRE: woodchuck hepatitis virus posttranscriptional regulatory element
  10260..10841   +  CDS            nef (fragment): NEF_HV1H2 - Experimental evidence at protein level: Swiss-Prot protein existence level 1. Extracellular Nef protein targets CD4(+) T-lymphocytes for apoptosis by interacting with CXCR4 surface receptors. From Human immunodeficiency virus type 1 group M subtype B (isolate HXB2) (HIV-1).
  10848..11028   +  LTR            5' LTR (truncated): truncated 5' long terminal repeat (LTR) from HIV-1
  11060..11284   +  polyA_signal   bGH poly(A) signal: bovine growth hormone polyadenylation signal
  11288..11309   +  promoter       SV40 promoter (fragment): SV40 enhancer and early promoter
  11330..11758   +  rep_origin     f1 ori (sequence partly withheld): f1 bacteriophage origin of replication; arrow indicates direction of (+) strand synthesis
  11772..12101   +  promoter       SV40 promoter: SV40 enhancer and early promoter
  12149..12196   +  promoter       EM7 promoter: synthetic bacterial promoter&nbsp
  12215..12589   +  CDS            BleoR: antibiotic-binding protein; Sh ble from Streptoalloteichus hindustanus; confers resistance to bleomycin, phleomycin, and Zeocin™
  12599..12724   +  CDS            ble (fragment): BLE_KLEPN - Experimental evidence at protein level: Swiss-Prot protein existence level 1. Binding protein with a strong affinity to the bleomycin family of antibiotics. Binds to CL990; an antimitotic-antibiotic compound. From Klebsiella pneumoniae.
  12719..12840   +  polyA_signal   SV40 poly(A) signal: SV40 polyadenylation signal
  12911..12933   -  protein_bind   lac operator (fragment): The lac repressor binds to the lac operator to inhibit transcription in E. coli. This inhibition can be relieved by adding lactose or isopropyl-β-D-thiogalactopyranoside (IPTG). lac repressor encoded by lacI
  12937..12967   -  promoter       lac promoter: promoter for the E. coli lac operon
  12982..13003   -  protein_bind   CAP binding site: CAP binding activates transcription in the presence of cAMP. E. coli catabolite activator protein
  13016..13108   -  CDS            lacI (fragment): lac repressor; lacI; The lac repressor binds to the lac operator to inhibit transcription in E. coli. This inhibition can be relieved by adding lactose or isopropyl-β-D-thiogalactopyranoside (IPTG).
  13291..13879   -  rep_origin     ori: high-copy-number ColE1/pMB1/pBR322/pUC origin of replication
  14050..14910   -  CDS            AmpR: β-lactamase; bla; confers resistance to ampicillin, carbenicillin, and related antibiotics
  14911..15015   -  promoter       AmpR promoter: bla
>Addgene plasmid #230844 | pGH905 | addgene full sequence | sequence record 458319 | Addgene NGS Result
GTCGACGGATCGGGAGATCTCCCGATCCCCTATGGTGCACTCTCAGTACAATCTGCTCTGATGCCGCATA
GTTAAGCCAGTATCTGCTCCCTGCTTGTGTGTTGGAGGTCGCTGAGTAGTGCGCGAGCAAAATTTAAGCT
ACAACAAGGCAAGGCTTGACCGACAATTGCATGAAGAATCTGCTTAGGGTTAGGCGTTTTGCGCTGCTTC
GCGATGTACGGGCCAGATATACGCGTTGACATTGATTATTGACTAGTTATTAATAGTAATCAATTACGGG
GTCATTAGTTCATAGCCCATATATGGAGTTCCGCGTTACATAACTTACGGTAAATGGCCCGCCTGGCTGA
CCGCCCAACGACCCCCGCCCATTGACGTCAATAATGACGTATGTTCCCATAGTAACGCCAATAGGGACTT
TCCATTGACGTCAATGGGTGGAGTATTTACGGTAAACTGCCCACTTGGCAGTACATCAAGTGTATCATAT
GCCAAGTACGCCCCCTATTGACGTCAATGACGGTAAATGGCCCGCCTGGCATTATGCCCAGTACATGACC
TTATGGGACTTTCCTACTTGGCAGTACATCTACGTATTAGTCATCGCTATTACCATGGTGATGCGGTTTT
GGCAGTACATCAATGGGCGTGGATAGCGGTTTGACTCACGGGGATTTCCAAGTCTCCACCCCATTGACGT
CAATGGGAGTTTGTTTTGGCACCAAAATCAACGGGACTTTCCAAAATGTCGTAACAACTCCGCCCCATTG
ACGCAAATGGGCGGTAGGCGTGTACGGTGGGAGGTCTATATAAGCAGCGCGTTTTGCCTGTACTGGGTCT
CTCTGGTTAGACCAGATCTGAGCCTGGGAGCTCTCTGGCTAACTAGGGAACCCACTGCTTAAGCCTCAAT
AAAGCTTGCCTTGAGTGCTTCAAGTAGTGTGTGCCCGTCTGTTGTGTGACTCTGGTAACTAGAGATCCCT
CAGACCCTTTTAGTCAGTGTGGAAAATCTCTAGCAGTGGCGCCCGAACAGGGACTTGAAAGCGAAAGGGA
AACCAGAGGAGCTCTCTCGACGCAGGACTCGGCTTGCTGAAGCGCGCACGGCAAGAGGCGAGGGGCGGCG
ACTGGTGAGTACGCCAAAAATTTTGACTAGCGGAGGCTAGAAGGAGAGAGATGGGTGCGAGAGCGTCAGT
ATTAAGCGGGGGAGAATTAGATCGCGATGGGAAAAAATTCGGTTAAGGCCAGGGGGAAAGAAAAAATATA
AATTAAAACATATAGTATGGGCAAGCAGGGAGCTAGAACGATTCGCAGTTAATCCTGGCCTGTTAGAAAC
ATCAGAAGGCTGTAGACAAATACTGGGACAGCTACAACCATCCCTTCAGACAGGATCAGAAGAACTTAGA
TCATTATATAATACAGTAGCAACCCTCTATTGTGTGCATCAAAGGATAGAGATAAAAGACACCAAGGAAG
CTTTAGACAAGATAGAGGAAGAGCAAAACAAAAGTAAGACCACCGCACAGCAAGCGGCCGCTGATCTTCA
GACCTGGAGGAGGAGATATGAGGGACAATTGGAGAAGTGAATTATATAAATATAAAGTAGTAAAAATTGA
ACCATTAGGAGTAGCACCCACCAAGGCAAAGAGAAGAGTGGTGCAGAGAGAAAAAAGAGCAGTGGGAATA
GGAGCTTTGTTCCTTGGGTTCTTGGGAGCAGCAGGAAGCACTATGGGCGCAGCGTCAATGACGCTGACGG
TACAGGCCAGACAATTATTGTCTGGTATAGTGCAGCAGCAGAACAATTTGCTGAGGGCTATTGAGGCGCA
ACAGCATCTGTTGCAACTCACAGTCTGGGGCATCAAGCAGCTCCAGGCAAGAATCCTGGCTGTGGAAAGA
TACCTAAAGGATCAACAGCTCCTGGGGATTTGGGGTTGCTCTGGAAAACTCATTTGCACCACTGCTGTGC
CTTGGAATGCTAGTTGGAGTAATAAATCTCTGGAACAGATTTGGAATCACACGACCTGGATGGAGTGGGA
CAGAGAAATTAACAATTACACAAGCTTAATACACTCCTTAATTGAAGAATCGCAAAACCAGCAAGAAAAG
AATGAACAAGAATTATTGGAATTAGATAAATGGGCAAGTTTGTGGAATTGGTTTAACATAACAAATTGGC
TGTGGTATATAAAATTATTCATAATGATAGTAGGAGGCTTGGTAGGTTTAAGAATAGTTTTTGCTGTACT
TTCTATAGTGAATAGAGTTAGGCAGGGATATTCACCATTATCGTTTCAGACCCACCTCCCAACCCCGAGG
GGACCCGACAGGCCCGAAGGAATAGAAGAAGAAGGTGGAGAGAGAGACAGAGACAGATCCATTCGATTAG
TGAACGGATCGGCACTGCGTGCGCCAATTCTGCAGACAAATGGCAGTATTCATCCACAATTTTAAAAGAA
AAGGGGGGATTGGGGGGTACAGTGCAGGGGAAAGAATAGTAGACATAATAGCAACAGACATACAAACTAA
AGAATTACAAAAACAAATTACAAAAATTCAAAATTTTCGGGTTTATTACAGGGACAGCAGAGATCCAGTT
TGGTTAATTAGCTAGCTGCAAAGATGGATAAAGTTTTAAACAGAGAGGAATCTTTGCAGCTAATGGACCT
TCTAGGTCTTGAAAGGAGTGGGAATTGGCTCCGGTGCCCGTCAGTGGGCAGAGCGCACATCGCCCACAGT
CCCCGAGAAGTTGGGGGGAGGGGTCGGCAATTGAACCGGTGCCTAGAGAAGGTGGCGCGGGGTAAACTGG
GAAAGTGATGTCGTGTACTGGCTCCGCCTTTTTCCCGAGGGTGGGGGAGAACCGTATATAAGTGCAGTAG
TCGCCGTGAACGTTCTTTTTCGCAACGGGTTTGCCGCCAGAACACAGGTAAGTGCCGTGTGTGGTTCCCG
CGGGCCTGGCCTCTTTACGGGTTATGGCCCTTGCGTGCCTTGAATTACTTCCACCTGGCTGCAGTACGTG
ATTCTTGATCCCGAGCTTCGGGTTGGAAGTGGGTGGGAGAGTTCGAGGCCTTGCGCTTAAGGAGCCCCTT
CGCCTCGTGCTTGAGTTGAGGCCTGGCCTGGGCGCTGGGGCCGCCGCGTGCGAATCTGGTGGCACCTTCG
CGCCTGTCTCGCTGCTTTCGATAAGTCTCTAGCCATTTAAAATTTTTGATGACCTGCTGCGACGCTTTTT
TTCTGGCAAGATAGTCTTGTAAATGCGGGCCAAGATCTGCACACTGGTATTTCGGTTTTTGGGGCCGCGG
GCGGCGACGGGGCCCGTGCGTCCCAGCGCACATGTTCGGCGAGGCGGGGCCTGCGAGCGCGGCCACCGAG
AATCGGACGGGGGTAGTCTCAAGCTGGCCGGCCTGCTCTGGTGCCTGGCCTCGCGCCGCCGTGTATCGCC
CCGCCCTGGGCGGCAAGGCTGGCCCGGTCGGCACCAGTTGCGTGAGCGGAAAGATGGCCGCTTCCCGGCC
CTGCTGCAGGGAGCTCAAAATGGAGGACGCGGCGCTCGGGAGAGCGGGCGGGTGAGTCACCCACACAAAG
GAAAAGGGCCTTTCCGTCCTCAGCCGTCGCTTCATGTGACTCCACGGAGTACCGGGCGCCGTCCAGGCAC
CTCGATTAGTTCTCGAGCTTTTGGAGTACGTCGTCTTTAGGTTGGGGGGAGGGGTTTTATGCGATGGAGT
TTCCCCACACTGAGTGGGTGGAGACTGAAGTTAGGCCAGCTTGGCACTTGATGTAATTCTCCTTGGAATT
TGCCCTTTTTGAGTTTGGATCTTGGTTCATTCTCAAGCCTCAGACAGTGGTTCAAAGTTTTTTTCTTCCA
TTTCAGGTGTCGTGACGTACGGCCACCATGACGGATGCCGAATATGTTCGCATACATGAAAAATTGGACA
TTTATACCTTCAAGAAGCAGTTCTTCAACAATAAAAAGTCCGTATCACATCGCTGCTATGTATTGTTTGA
ACTGAAGCGAAGGGGTGAAAGGAGGGCTTGTTTTTGGGGTTATGCTGTCAACAAGCCACAGTCTGGGACT
GAGCGCGGCATACATGCTGAGATCTTCTCCATCAGAAAAGTCGAAGAGTATCTCAGAGACAACCCTGGCC
AATTCACAATAAACTGGTATTCCTCCTGGTCACCATGCGCAGATTGCGCGGAGAAAATACTCGAATGGTA
TAATCAGGAACTGAGAGGAAACGGACATACTCTGAAAATTTGGGCGTGCAAGCTGTATTATGAGAAAAAC
GCACGAAATCAGATCGGTTTGTGGAACCTTCGCGATAATGGTGTAGGCCTGAACGTCATGGTATCTGAGC
ATTACCAATGCTGTAGGAAAATATTCATCCAGAGCAGCCACAACCAGCTCAACGAAAATCGCTGGTTGGA
AAAGACACTTAAAAGAGCAGAAAAGAGACGCAGCGAACTCTCAATAATGATTCAGGTCAAAATATTGCAT
ACGACGAAGAGTCCAGCCGTTAGCGGCAGCGAGACTCCCGGGACCTCAGAGTCCGCCACACCCGAAAGTG
ACAAGAAGTACAGCATCGGCCTGGCCATCGGCACCAACTCTGTGGGCTGGGCCGTGATCACCGACGAGTA
CAAGGTGCCCAGCAAGAAATTCAAGGTGCTGGGCAACACCGACCGGCACAGCATCAAGAAGAACCTGATC
GGAGCCCTGCTGTTCGACAGCGGCGAAACAGCCGAGGCCACCCGGCTGAAGAGAACCGCCAGAAGAAGAT
ACACCAGACGGAAGAACCGGATCTGCTATCTGCAAGAGATCTTCAGCAACGAGATGGCCAAGGTGGACGA
CAGCTTCTTCCACAGACTGGAAGAGTCCTTCCTGGTGGAAGAGGATAAGAAGCACGAGCGGCACCCCATC
TTCGGCAACATCGTGGACGAGGTGGCCTACCACGAGAAGTACCCCACCATCTACCACCTGAGAAAGAAAC
TGGTGGACAGCACCGACAAGGCCGACCTGCGGCTGATCTATCTGGCCCTGGCCCACATGATCAAGTTCCG
GGGCCACTTCCTGATCGAGGGCGACCTGAACCCCGACAACAGCGACGTGGACAAGCTGTTCATCCAGCTG
GTGCAGACCTACAACCAGCTGTTCGAGGAAAACCCCATCAACGCCAGCGGCGTGGACGCCAAGGCCATCC
TGTCTGCCAGACTGAGCAAGAGCAGACGGCTGGAAAATCTGATCGCCCAGCTGCCCGGCGAGAAGAAGAA
TGGCCTGTTCGGCAACCTGATTGCCCTGAGCCTGGGCCTGACCCCCAACTTCAAGAGCAACTTCGACCTG
GCCGAGGATGCCAAACTGCAGCTGAGCAAGGACACCTACGACGACGACCTGGACAACCTGCTGGCCCAGA
TCGGCGACCAGTACGCCGACCTGTTTCTGGCCGCCAAGAACCTGTCCGACGCCATCCTGCTGAGCGACAT
CCTGAGAGTGAACACCGAGATCACCAAGGCCCCCCTGAGCGCCTCTATGATCAAGAGATACGACGAGCAC
CACCAGGACCTGACCCTGCTGAAAGCTCTCGTGCGGCAGCAGCTGCCTGAGAAGTACAAAGAGATTTTCT
TCGACCAGAGCAAGAACGGCTACGCCGGCTACATTGACGGCGGAGCCAGCCAGGAAGAGTTCTACAAGTT
CATCAAGCCCATCCTGGAAAAGATGGACGGCACCGAGGAACTGCTCGTGAAGCTGAACAGAGAGGACCTG
CTGCGGAAGCAGCGGACCTTCGACAACGGCAGCATCCCCCACCAGATCCACCTGGGAGAGCTGCACGCCA
TTCTGCGGCGGCAGGAAGATTTTTACCCATTCCTGAAGGACAACCGGGAAAAGATCGAGAAGATCCTGAC
CTTCCGCATCCCCTACTACGTGGGCCCTCTGGCCAGGGGAAACAGCAGATTCGCCTGGATGACCAGAAAG
AGCGAGGAAACCATCACCCCCTGGAACTTCGAGGAAGTGGTGGACAAGGGCGCTTCCGCCCAGAGCTTCA
TCGAGCGGATGACCAACTTCGATAAGAACCTGCCCAACGAGAAGGTGCTGCCCAAGCACAGCCTGCTGTA
CGAGTACTTCACCGTGTATAACGAGCTGACCAAAGTGAAATACGTGACCGAGGGAATGAGAAAGCCCGCC
TTCCTGAGCGGCGAGCAGAAAAAGGCCATCGTGGACCTGCTGTTCAAGACCAACCGGAAAGTGACCGTGA
AGCAGCTGAAAGAGGACTACTTCAAGAAAATCGAGTGCTTCGACTCCGTGGAAATCTCCGGCGTGGAAGA
TCGGTTCAACGCCTCCCTGGGCACATACCACGATCTGCTGAAAATTATCAAGGACAAGGACTTCCTGGAC
AATGAGGAAAACGAGGACATTCTGGAAGATATCGTGCTGACCCTGACACTGTTTGAGGACAGAGAGATGA
TCGAGGAACGGCTGAAAACCTATGCCCACCTGTTCGACGACAAAGTGATGAAGCAGCTGAAGCGGCGGAG
ATACACCGGCTGGGGCAGGCTGAGCCGGAAGCTGATCAACGGCATCCGGGACAAGCAGTCCGGCAAGACA
ATCCTGGATTTCCTGAAGTCCGACGGCTTCGCCAACAGAAACTTCATGCAGCTGATCCACGACGACAGCC
TGACCTTTAAAGAGGACATCCAGAAAGCCCAGGTGTCCGGCCAGGGCGATAGCCTGCACGAGCACATTGC
CAATCTGGCCGGCAGCCCCGCCATTAAGAAGGGCATCCTGCAGACAGTGAAGGTGGTGGACGAGCTCGTG
AAAGTGATGGGCCGGCACAAGCCCGAGAACATCGTGATCGAAATGGCCAGAGAGAACCAGACCACCCAGA
AGGGACAGAAGAACAGCCGCGAGAGAATGAAGCGGATCGAAGAGGGCATCAAAGAGCTGGGCAGCCAGAT
CCTGAAAGAACACCCCGTGGAAAACACCCAGCTGCAGAACGAGAAGCTGTACCTGTACTACCTGCAGAAT
GGGCGGGATATGTACGTGGACCAGGAACTGGACATCAACCGGCTGTCCGACTACGATGTGGACCACATCG
TGCCTCAGAGCTTTCTGAAGGACGACTCCATCGACAACAAGGTGCTGACCAGAAGCGACAAGAACCGGGG
CAAGAGCGACAACGTGCCCTCCGAAGAGGTCGTGAAGAAGATGAAGAACTACTGGCGGCAGCTGCTGAAC
GCCAAGCTGATTACCCAGAGAAAGTTCGACAATCTGACCAAGGCCGAGAGAGGCGGCCTGAGCGAACTGG
ATAAGGCCGGCTTCATCAAGAGACAGCTGGTGGAAACCCGGCAGATCACAAAGCACGTGGCACAGATCCT
GGACTCCCGGATGAACACTAAGTACGACGAGAATGACAAGCTGATCCGGGAAGTGAAAGTGATCACCCTG
AAGTCCAAGCTGGTGTCCGATTTCCGGAAGGATTTCCAGTTTTACAAAGTGCGCGAGATCAACAACTACC
ACCACGCCCACGACGCCTACCTGAACGCCGTCGTGGGAACCGCCCTGATCAAAAAGTACCCTAAGCTGGA
AAGCGAGTTCGTGTACGGCGACTACAAGGTGTACGACGTGCGGAAGATGATCGCCAAGAGCGAGCAGGAA
ATCGGCAAGGCTACCGCCAAGTACTTCTTCTACAGCAACATCATGAACTTTTTCAAGACCGAGATTACCC
TGGCCAACGGCGAGATCCGGAAGCGGCCTCTGATCGAGACAAACGGCGAAACCGGGGAGATCGTGTGGGA
TAAGGGCCGGGATTTTGCCACCGTGCGGAAAGTGCTGAGCATGCCCCAAGTGAATATCGTGAAAAAGACC
GAGGTGCAGACAGGCGGCTTCAGCAAAGAGTCTATCCTGCCCAAGAGGAACAGCGATAAGCTGATCGCCA
GAAAGAAGGACTGGGACCCTAAGAAGTACGGCGGCTTCGACAGCCCCACCGTGGCCTATTCTGTGCTGGT
GGTGGCCAAAGTGGAAAAGGGCAAGTCCAAGAAACTGAAGAGTGTGAAAGAGCTGCTGGGGATCACCATC
ATGGAAAGAAGCAGCTTCGAGAAGAATCCCATCGACTTTCTGGAAGCCAAGGGCTACAAAGAAGTGAAAA
AGGACCTGATCATCAAGCTGCCTAAGTACTCCCTGTTCGAGCTGGAAAACGGCCGGAAGAGAATGCTGGC
CTCTGCCGGCGAACTGCAGAAGGGAAACGAACTGGCCCTGCCCTCCAAATATGTGAACTTCCTGTACCTG
GCCAGCCACTATGAGAAGCTGAAGGGCTCCCCCGAGGATAATGAGCAGAAACAGCTGTTTGTGGAACAGC
ACAAGCACTACCTGGACGAGATCATCGAGCAGATCAGCGAGTTCTCCAAGAGAGTGATCCTGGCCGACGC
TAATCTGGACAAAGTGCTGTCCGCCTACAACAAGCACCGGGATAAGCCCATCAGAGAGCAGGCCGAGAAT
ATCATCCACCTGTTTACCCTGACCAATCTGGGAGCCCCTGCCGCCTTCAAGTACTTTGACACCACCATCG
ACCGGAAGAGGTACACCAGCACCAAAGAGGTGCTGGACGCCACCCTGATCCACCAGAGCATCACCGGCCT
GTACGAGACACGGATCGACCTGTCTCAGCTGGGAGGCGACAGCGGTGGTTCTACTAATCTGTCAGATATT
ATTGAAAAGGAGACCGGTAAGCAACTGGTTATCCAGGAATCCATCCTCATGCTCCCAGAGGAGGTGGAAG
AAGTCATTGGGAACAAGCCGGAAAGCGATATACTCGTGCACACCGCCTACGACGAGAGCACCGACGAGAA
TGTCATGCTTCTGACTAGCGACGCCCCTGAATACAAGCCTTGGGCTCTGGTCATACAGGATAGCAACGGT
GAGAACAAGATTAAGATGCTCTCTGGTGGTTCTCCCAAGAAGAAGAGGAAAGTCGGATCCGAGGGCAGAG
GAAGTCTGCTAACATGCGGTGACGTCGAGGAGAATCCTGGCCCAAGCGAGCTGATTAAGGAGAACATGCA
CATGAAGCTGTACATGGAGGGCACCGTGGACAACCATCACTTCAAGTGCACATCCGAGGGCGAAGGCAAG
CCCTACGAGGGCACCCAGACCATGAGAATCAAGGTGGTCGAGGGCGGCCCTCTCCCCTTCGCCTTCGACA
TCCTGGCTACTAGCTTCCTCTACGGCAGCAAGACCTTCATCAACCACACCCAGGGCATCCCCGACTTCTT
CAAGCAGTCCTTCCCTGAGGGCTTCACATGGGAGAGAGTCACCACATACGAAGACGGGGGCGTGCTGACC
GCTACCCAGGACACCAGCCTCCAGGACGGCTGCCTCATCTACAACGTCAAGATCAGAGGGGTGAACTTCA
CATCCAACGGCCCTGTGATGCAGAAGAAAACACTCGGCTGGGAGGCCTTCACCGAGACGCTGTACCCCGC
TGACGGCGGCCTGGAAGGCAGAAACGACATGGCCCTGAAGCTCGTGGGCGGGAGCCATCTGATCGCAAAC
ATCAAGACCACATATAGATCCAAGAAACCCGCTAAGAACCTCAAGATGCCTGGCGTCTACTATGTGGACT
ACAGACTGGAAAGAATCAAGGAGGCCAACAACGAGACCTACGTCGAGCAGCACGAGGTGGCAGTGGCCAG
ATACTGCGACCTCCCTAGCAAACTGGGGCACAAGCTTAATTAGTAAGGCCGAATTCGATATCAAGCTTAT
CGGTAATCAACCTCTGGATTACAAAATTTGTGAAAGATTGACTGGTATTCTTAACTATGTTGCTCCTTTT
ACGCTATGTGGATACGCTGCTTTAATGCCTTTGTATCATGCTATTGCTTCCCGTATGGCTTTCATTTTCT
CCTCCTTGTATAAATCCTGGTTGCTGTCTCTTTATGAGGAGTTGTGGCCCGTTGTCAGGCAACGTGGCGT
GGTGTGCACTGTGTTTGCTGACGCAACCCCCACTGGTTGGGGCATTGCCACCACCTGTCAGCTCCTTTCC
GGGACTTTCGCTTTCCCCCTCCCTATTGCCACGGCGGAACTCATCGCCGCCTGCCTTGCCCGCTGCTGGA
CAGGGGCTCGGCTGTTGGGCACTGACAATTCCGTGGTGTTGTCGGGGAAATCATCGTCCTTTCCTTGGCT
GCTCGCCTGTGTTGCCACCTGGATTCTGCGCGGGACGTCCTTCTGCTACGTCCCTTCGGCCCTCAATCCA
GCGGACCTTCCTTCCCGCGGCCTGCTGCCGGCTCTGCGGCCTCTTCCGCGTCTTCGCCTTCGCCCTCAGA
CGAGTCGGATCTCCCTTTGGGCCGCCTCCCCGCATCGATACCGTCGACCTCGAGACCTAGAAAAACATGG
AGCAATCACAAGTAGCAATACAGCAGCTACCAATGCTGATTGTGCCTGGCTAGAAGCACAAGAGGAGGAG
GAGGTGGGTTTTCCAGTCACACCTCAGGTACCTTTAAGACCAATGACTTACAAGGCAGCTGTAGATCTTA
GCCACTTTTTAAAAGAAAAGGGGGGACTGGAAGGGCTAATTCACTCCCAACGAAGACAAGATATCCTTGA
TCTGTGGATCTACCACACACAAGGCTACTTCCCTGATTGGCAGAACTACACACCAGGGCCAGGGATCAGA
TATCCACTGACCTTTGGATGGTGCTACAAGCTAGTACCAGTTGAGCAAGAGAAGGTAGAAGAAGCCAATG
AAGGAGAGAACACCCGCTTGTTACACCCTGTGAGCCTGCATGGGATGGATGACCCGGAGAGAGAAGTATT
AGAGTGGAGGTTTGACAGCCGCCTAGCATTTCATCACATGGCCCGAGAGCTGCATCCGGACTGTACTGGG
TCTCTCTGGTTAGACCAGATCTGAGCCTGGGAGCTCTCTGGCTAACTAGGGAACCCACTGCTTAAGCCTC
AATAAAGCTTGCCTTGAGTGCTTCAAGTAGTGTGTGCCCGTCTGTTGTGTGACTCTGGTAACTAGAGATC
CCTCAGACCCTTTTAGTCAGTGTGGAAAATCTCTAGCAGGGCCCGTTTAAACCCGCTGATCAGCCTCGAC
TGTGCCTTCTAGTTGCCAGCCATCTGTTGTTTGCCCCTCCCCCGTGCCTTCCTTGACCCTGGAAGGTGCC
ACTCCCACTGTCCTTTCCTAATAAAATGAGGAAATTGCATCGCATTGTCTGAGTAGGTGTCATTCTATTC
TGGGGGGTGGGGTGGGGCAGGACAGCAAGGGGGAGGATTGGGAAGACAATAGCAGGCATGCTGGGGATGC
GGTGGGCTCTATGGCTTCTGAGGCGGAAAGAACCAGCTGGGGCTCTAGGGGGTATCCCC
[124 nt withheld, positions 11330-11453]
C
[91 nt withheld, positions 11455-11545]
A
[49 nt withheld, positions 11547-11595]
CCTTTGACGTTGGAGTCCACGTTCTTT
[37 nt withheld, positions 11623-11659]
ACCCTATCTCGGTCTATTCTTTTGATTTATAAGGGATTTTGCCGATTTCGGCCTATTGGTTAAAAAATGA
GCTGATTTAACAAAAATTTAACGCGAATTAATTCTGTGGAATGTGTGTCAGTTAGGGTGTGGAAAGTCCC
CAGGCTCCCCAGCAGGCAGAAGTATGCAAAGCATGCATCTCAATTAGTCAGCAACCAGGTGTGGAAAGTC
CCCAGGCTCCCCAGCAGGCAGAAGTATGCAAAGCATGCATCTCAATTAGTCAGCAACCATAGTCCCGCCC
CTAACTCCGCCCATCCCGCCCCTAACTCCGCCCAGTTCCGCCCATTCTCCGCCCCATGGCTGACTAATTT
TTTTTATTTATGCAGAGGCCGAGGCCGCCTCTGCCTCTGAGCTATTCCAGAAGTAGTGAGGAGGCTTTTT
TGGAGGCCTAGGCTTTTGCAAAAAGCTCCCGGGAGCTTGTATATCCATTTTCGGATCTGATCAGCACGTG
TTGACAATTAATCATCGGCATAGTATATCGGCATAGTATAATACGACAAGGTGAGGAACTAAACCATGGC
CAAGTTGACCAGTGCCGTTCCGGTGCTCACCGCGCGCGACGTCGCCGGAGCGGTCGAGTTCTGGACCGAC
CGGCTCGGGTTCTCCCGGGACTTCGTGGAGGACGACTTCGCCGGTGTGGTCCGGGACGACGTGACCCTGT
TCATCAGCGCGGTCCAGGACCAGGTGGTGCCGGACAACACCCTGGCCTGGGTGTGGGTGCGCGGCCTGGA
CGAGCTGTACGCCGAGTGGTCGGAGGTCGTGTCCACGAACTTCCGGGACGCCTCCGGGCCGGCCATGACC
GAGATCGGCGAGCAGCCGTGGGGGCGGGAGTTCGCCCTGCGCGACCCGGCCGGCAACTGCGTGCACTTCG
TGGCCGAGGAGCAGGACTGACACGTGCTACGAGATTTCGATTCCACCGCCGCCTTCTATGAAAGGTTGGG
CTTCGGAATCGTTTTCCGGGACGCCGGCTGGATGATCCTCCAGCGCGGGGATCTCATGCTGGAGTTCTTC
GCCCACCCCAACTTGTTTATTGCAGCTTATAATGGTTACAAATAAAGCAATAGCATCACAAATTTCACAA
ATAAAGCATTTTTTTCACTGCATTCTAGTTGTGGTTTGTCCAAACTCATCAATGTATCTTATCATGTCTG
TATACCGTCGACCTCTAGCTAGAGCTTGGCGTAATCATGGTCATAGCTGTTTCCTGTGTGAAATTGTTAT
CCGCTCACAATTCCACACAACATACGAGCCGGAAGCATAAAGTGTAAAGCCTGGGGTGCCTAATGAGTGA
GCTAACTCACATTAATTGCGTTGCGCTCACTGCCCGCTTTCCAGTCGGGAAACCTGTCGTGCCAGCTGCA
TTAATGAATCGGCCAACGCGCGGGGAGAGGCGGTTTGCGTATTGGGCGCTCTTCCGCTTCCTCGCTCACT
GACTCGCTGCGCTCGGTCGTTCGGCTGCGGCGAGCGGTATCAGCTCACTCAAAGGCGGTAATACGGTTAT
CCACAGAATCAGGGGATAACGCAGGAAAGAACATGTGAGCAAAAGGCCAGCAAAAGGCCAGGAACCGTAA
AAAGGCCGCGTTGCTGGCGTTTTTCCATAGGCTCCGCCCCCCTGACGAGCATCACAAAAATCGACGCTCA
AGTCAGAGGTGGCGAAACCCGACAGGACTATAAAGATACCAGGCGTTTCCCCCTGGAAGCTCCCTCGTGC
GCTCTCCTGTTCCGACCCTGCCGCTTACCGGATACCTGTCCGCCTTTCTCCCTTCGGGAAGCGTGGCGCT
TTCTCATAGCTCACGCTGTAGGTATCTCAGTTCGGTGTAGGTCGTTCGCTCCAAGCTGGGCTGTGTGCAC
GAACCCCCCGTTCAGCCCGACCGCTGCGCCTTATCCGGTAACTATCGTCTTGAGTCCAACCCGGTAAGAC
ACGACTTATCGCCACTGGCAGCAGCCACTGGTAACAGGATTAGCAGAGCGAGGTATGTAGGCGGTGCTAC
AGAGTTCTTGAAGTGGTGGCCTAACTACGGCTACACTAGAAGAACAGTATTTGGTATCTGCGCTCTGCTG
AAGCCAGTTACCTTCGGAAAAAGAGTTGGTAGCTCTTGATCCGGCAAACAAACCACCGCTGGTAGCGGTG
GTTTTTTTGTTTGCAAGCAGCAGATTACGCGCAGAAAAAAAGGATCTCAAGAAGATCCTTTGATCTTTTC
TACGGGGTCTGACGCTCAGTGGAACGAAAACTCACGTTAAGGGATTTTGGTCATGAGATTATCAAAAAGG
ATCTTCACCTAGATCCTTTTAAATTAAAAATGAAGTTTTAAATCAATCTAAAGTATATATGAGTAAACTT
GGTCTGACAGTTACCAATGCTTAATCAGTGAGGCACCTATCTCAGCGATCTGTCTATTTCGTTCATCCAT
AGTTGCCTGACTCCCCGTCGTGTAGATAACTACGATACGGGAGGGCTTACCATCTGGCCCCAGTGCTGCA
ATGATACCGCGAGACCCACGCTCACCGGCTCCAGATTTATCAGCAATAAACCAGCCAGCCGGAAGGGCCG
AGCGCAGAAGTGGTCCTGCAACTTTATCCGCCTCCATCCAGTCTATTAATTGTTGCCGGGAAGCTAGAGT
AAGTAGTTCGCCAGTTAATAGTTTGCGCAACGTTGTTGCCATTGCTACAGGCATCGTGGTGTCACGCTCG
TCGTTTGGTATGGCTTCATTCAGCTCCGGTTCCCAACGATCAAGGCGAGTTACATGATCCCCCATGTTGT
GCAAAAAAGCGGTTAGCTCCTTCGGTCCTCCGATCGTTGTCAGAAGTAAGTTGGCCGCAGTGTTATCACT
CATGGTTATGGCAGCACTGCATAATTCTCTTACTGTCATGCCATCCGTAAGATGCTTTTCTGTGACTGGT
GAGTACTCAACCAAGTCATTCTGAGAATAGTGTATGCGGCGACCGAGTTGCTCTTGCCCGGCGTCAATAC
GGGATAATACCGCGCCACATAGCAGAACTTTAAAAGTGCTCATCATTGGAAAACGTTCTTCGGGGCGAAA
ACTCTCAAGGATCTTACCGCTGTTGAGATCCAGTTCGATGTAACCCACTCGTGCACCCAACTGATCTTCA
GCATCTTTTACTTTCACCAGCGTTTCTGGGTGAGCAAAAACAGGAAGGCAAAATGCCGCAAAAAAGGGAA
TAAGGGCGACACGGAAATGTTGAATACTCATACTCTTCCTTTTTCAATATTATTGAAGCATTTATCAGGG
TTATTGTCTCATGAGCGGATACATATTTGAATGTATTTAGAAAAATAAACAAATAGGGGTTCCGCGCACA
TTTCCCCGAAAAGTGCCACCTGAC
